>Addgene plasmid #64790 | pGL3-IRES-miR34a-P6 | depositor full sequence | sequence record 109367 | pGL3-IRES-miR34a-P6 sequence 5626 bps
GGTACCGAGCTCTTACGCGTGCTAGCCCGGGCTCGAGCCCCGTCCCAGCATGCACCCAGGTAAACGCTTG
TGTTTCTCAGTCCGTGCGAAAGTTTGCAAAGAAGGAGGCGGGAACTAGACCAACAACTTTAATAATCATA
GTCATAATAATGAAAACCCTGTTCAATTGTGTAGCCTCCGTAAGGGGAAGAATTTCCAAGAAGCAACAAA
ATGTTCTTTGATTTCATAATCTCTGGGGAGAAAGGATTCCTCGAGATCTGACCCCATGCATCGAATTCCG
CCCCCCCCCCCTAACGTTACTGGCCGAAGCCGCTTGGAATAAGGCCGGTGTGCGTTTGTCTATATGTTAT
TTTCCACCATATTGCCGTCTTTTGGCAATGTGAGGGCCCGGAAACCTGGCCCTGTCTTCTTGACGAGCAT
TCCTAGGGGTCTTTCCCCTCTCGCCAAAGGAATGCAAGGTCTGTTGAATGTCGTGAAGGAAGCAGTTCCT
CTGGAAGCTTCTTGAAGACAAACAACGTCTGTAGCGACCCTTTGCAGGCAGCGGAACCCCCCACCTGGCG
ACAGGTGCCTCTGCGGCCAAAAGCCACGTGTATAAGATACACCTGCAAAGGCGGCACAACCCCAGTGCCA
CGTTGTGAGTTGGATAGTTGTGGAAAGAGTCAAATGGCTCTCCTCAAGCGTATTCAACAAGGGGCTGAAG
GATGCCCAGAAGGTACCCCATTGTATGGGATCTGATCTGGGGCCTCGGTGCACATGCTTTACATGTGTTT
AGTCGAGGTTAAAAAAACGTCTAGGCCCCCCGAACCACGGGGACGTGGTTTTCCTTTGAAAAACACGATG
ATAAGATCTGCGATCTAAGTAAGCTTGGCATTCCGGTACTGTTGGTAAAGCCACCATGGAAGACGCCAAA
AACATAAAGAAAGGCCCGGCGCCATTCTATCCGCTGGAAGATGGAACCGCTGGAGAGCAACTGCATAAGG
CTATGAAGAGATACGCCCTGGTTCCTGGAACAATTGCTTTTACAGATGCACATATCGAGGTGGACATCAC
TTACGCTGAGTACTTCGAAATGTCCGTTCGGTTGGCAGAAGCTATGAAACGATATGGGCTGAATACAAAT
CACAGAATCGTCGTATGCAGTGAAAACTCTCTTCAATTCTTTATGCCGGTGTTGGGCGCGTTATTTATCG
GAGTTGCAGTTGCGCCCGCGAACGACATTTATAATGAACGTGAATTGCTCAACAGTATGGGCATTTCGCA
GCCTACCGTGGTGTTCGTTTCCAAAAAGGGGTTGCAAAAAATTTTGAACGTGCAAAAAAAGCTCCCAATC
ATCCAAAAAATTATTATCATGGATTCTAAAACGGATTACCAGGGATTTCAGTCGATGTACACGTTCGTCA
CATCTCATCTACCTCCCGGTTTTAATGAATACGATTTTGTGCCAGAGTCCTTCGATAGGGACAAGACAAT
TGCACTGATCATGAACTCCTCTGGATCTACTGGTCTGCCTAAAGGTGTCGCTCTGCCTCATAGAACTGCC
TGCGTGAGATTCTCGCATGCCAGAGATCCTATTTTTGGCAATCAAATCATTCCGGATACTGCGATTTTAA
GTGTTGTTCCATTCCATCACGGTTTTGGAATGTTTACTACACTCGGATATTTGATATGTGGATTTCGAGT
CGTCTTAATGTATAGATTTGAAGAAGAGCTGTTTCTGAGGAGCCTTCAGGATTACAAGATTCAAAGTGCG
CTGCTGGTGCCAACCCTATTCTCCTTCTTCGCCAAAAGCACTCTGATTGACAAATACGATTTATCTAATT
TACACGAAATTGCTTCTGGTGGCGCTCCCCTCTCTAAGGAAGTCGGGGAAGCGGTTGCCAAGAGGTTCCA
TCTGCCAGGTATCAGGCAAGGATATGGGCTCACTGAGACTACATCAGCTATTCTGATTACACCCGAGGGG
GATGATAAACCGGGCGCGGTCGGTAAAGTTGTTCCATTTTTTGAAGCGAAGGTTGTGGATCTGGATACCG
GGAAAACGCTGGGCGTTAATCAAAGAGGCGAACTGTGTGTGAGAGGTCCTATGATTATGTCCGGTTATGT
AAACAATCCGGAAGCGACCAACGCCTTGATTGACAAGGATGGATGGCTACATTCTGGAGACATAGCTTAC
TGGGACGAAGACGAACACTTCTTCATCGTTGACCGCCTGAAGTCTCTGATTAAGTACAAAGGCTATCAGG
TGGCTCCCGCTGAATTGGAATCCATCTTGCTCCAACACCCCAACATCTTCGACGCAGGTGTCGCAGGTCT
TCCCGACGATGACGCCGGTGAACTTCCCGCCGCCGTTGTTGTTTTGGAGCACGGAAAGACGATGACGGAA
AAAGAGATCGTGGATTACGTCGCCAGTCAAGTAACAACCGCGAAAAAGTTGCGCGGAGGAGTTGTGTTTG
TGGACGAAGTACCGAAAGGTCTTACCGGAAAACTCGACGCAAGAAAAATCAGAGAGATCCTCATAAAGGC
CAAGAAGGGCGGAAAGATCGCCGTGTAATTCTAGAGTCGGGGCGGCCGGCCGCTTCGAGCAGACATGATA
AGATACATTGATGAGTTTGGACAAACCACAACTAGAATGCAGTGAAAAAAATGCTTTATTTGTGAAATTT
GTGATGCTATTGCTTTATTTGTAACCATTATAAGCTGCAATAAACAAGTTAACAACAACAATTGCATTCA
TTTTATGTTTCAGGTTCAGGGGGAGGTGTGGGAGGTTTTTTAAAGCAAGTAAAACCTCTACAAATGTGGT
AAAATCGATAAGGATCCGTCGACCGATGCCCTTGAGAGCCTTCAACCCAGTCAGCTCCTTCCGGTGGGCG
CGGGGCATGACTATCGTCGCCGCACTTATGACTGTCTTCTTTATCATGCAACTCGTAGGACAGGTGCCGG
CAGCGCTCTTCCGCTTCCTCGCTCACTGACTCGCTGCGCTCGGTCGTTCGGCTGCGGCGAGCGGTATCAG
CTCACTCAAAGGCGGTAATACGGTTATCCACAGAATCAGGGGATAACGCAGGAAAGAACATGTGAGCAAA
AGGCCAGCAAAAGGCCAGGAACCGTAAAAAGGCCGCGTTGCTGGCGTTTTTCCATAGGCTCCGCCCCCCT
GACGAGCATCACAAAAATCGACGCTCAAGTCAGAGGTGGCGAAACCCGACAGGACTATAAAGATACCAGG
CGTTTCCCCCTGGAAGCTCCCTCGTGCGCTCTCCTGTTCCGACCCTGCCGCTTACCGGATACCTGTCCGC
CTTTCTCCCTTCGGGAAGCGTGGCGCTTTCTCATAGCTCACGCTGTAGGTATCTCAGTTCGGTGTAGGTC
GTTCGCTCCAAGCTGGGCTGTGTGCACGAACCCCCCGTTCAGCCCGACCGCTGCGCCTTATCCGGTAACT
ATCGTCTTGAGTCCAACCCGGTAAGACACGACTTATCGCCACTGGCAGCAGCCACTGGTAACAGGATTAG
CAGAGCGAGGTATGTAGGCGGTGCTACAGAGTTCTTGAAGTGGTGGCCTAACTACGGCTACACTAGAAGA
ACAGTATTTGGTATCTGCGCTCTGCTGAAGCCAGTTACCTTCGGAAAAAGAGTTGGTAGCTCTTGATCCG
GCAAACAAACCACCGCTGGTAGCGGTGGTTTTTTTGTTTGCAAGCAGCAGATTACGCGCAGAAAAAAAGG
ATCTCAAGAAGATCCTTTGATCTTTTCTACGGGGTCTGACGCTCAGTGGAACGAAAACTCACGTTAAGGG
ATTTTGGTCATGAGATTATCAAAAAGGATCTTCACCTAGATCCTTTTAAATTAAAAATGAAGTTTTAAAT
CAATCTAAAGTATATATGAGTAAACTTGGTCTGACAGTTACCAATGCTTAATCAGTGAGGCACCTATCTC
AGCGATCTGTCTATTTCGTTCATCCATAGTTGCCTGACTCCCCGTCGTGTAGATAACTACGATACGGGAG
GGCTTACCATCTGGCCCCAGTGCTGCAATGATACCGCGAGACCCACGCTCACCGGCTCCAGATTTATCAG
CAATAAACCAGCCAGCCGGAAGGGCCGAGCGCAGAAGTGGTCCTGCAACTTTATCCGCCTCCATCCAGTC
TATTAATTGTTGCCGGGAAGCTAGAGTAAGTAGTTCGCCAGTTAATAGTTTGCGCAACGTTGTTGCCATT
GCTACAGGCATCGTGGTGTCACGCTCGTCGTTTGGTATGGCTTCATTCAGCTCCGGTTCCCAACGATCAA
GGCGAGTTACATGATCCCCCATGTTGTGCAAAAAAGCGGTTAGCTCCTTCGGTCCTCCGATCGTTGTCAG
AAGTAAGTTGGCCGCAGTGTTATCACTCATGGTTATGGCAGCACTGCATAATTCTCTTACTGTCATGCCA
TCCGTAAGATGCTTTTCTGTGACTGGTGAGTACTCAACCAAGTCATTCTGAGAATAGTGTATGCGGCGAC
CGAGTTGCTCTTGCCCGGCGTCAATACGGGATAATACCGCGCCACATAGCAGAACTTTAAAAGTGCTCAT
CATTGGAAAACGTTCTTCGGGGCGAAAACTCTCAAGGATCTTACCGCTGTTGAGATCCAGTTCGATGTAA
CCCACTCGTGCACCCAACTGATCTTCAGCATCTTTTACTTTCACCAGCGTTTCTGGGTGAGCAAAAACAG
GAAGGCAAAATGCCGCAAAAAAGGGAATAAGGGCGACACGGAAATGTTGAATACTCATACTCTTCCTTTT
TCAATATTATTGAAGCATTTATCAGGGTTATTGTCTCATGAGCGGATACATATTTGAATGTATTTAGAAA
AATAAACAAATAGGGGTTCCGCGCACATTTCCCCGAAAAGTGCCACCTG
[124 nt withheld, positions 4880-5003]
C
[91 nt withheld, positions 5005-5095]
A
[49 nt withheld, positions 5097-5145]
CCTTTGACGTTGGAGTCCACGTTCTTT
[37 nt withheld, positions 5173-5209]
ACCCTATCTCGGTCTATTCTTTTGATTTATAAGGGATTTTGCCGATTTCGGCCTATTGGTTAAAAAATGA
GCTGATTTAACAAAAATTTAACGCGAATTTTAACAAAATATTAACGCTTACAATTTGCCATTCGCCATTC
AGGCTGCGCAACTGTTGGGAAGGGCGATCGGTGCGGGCCTCTTCGCTATTACGCCAGCCCAAGCTACCAT
GATAAGTAAGTAATATTAAGGTACGGGAGGTACTTGGAGCGGCCGCAATAAAATATCTTTATTTTCATTA
CATCTGTGTGTTGGTTTTTTGTGTGAATCGATAGTACTAACATACGCTCTCCATCAAAACAAAACGAAAC
AAAACAAACTAGCAAAATAGGCTGTCCCCAGTGCAAGTGCAGGTGCCAGAACATTTCTCTATCGATA
Features (pLannotate 1.2.2; 12 found; start..end, strand, type, name):
    382..844     +  misc_feature   IRES: internal ribosome entry site (IRES) of the encephalomyocarditis virus (EMCV)
    896..2548    +  CDS            luciferase: firefly luciferase; luc+; enhanced luc+ version of the luciferase gene
   2589..2710    -  polyA_signal   SV40 poly(A) signal: SV40 polyadenylation signal
   2733..2801    -  CDS            large T antigen (fragment): large T antigen from SV40 (simian virus 40)
   2817..2949    +  CDS            TcR (fragment): tetracycline efflux protein; tet; confers resistance to tetracycline
   3129..3717    -  rep_origin     ori: high-copy-number ColE1/pMB1/pBR322/pUC origin of replication
   3888..4748    -  CDS            AmpR: β-lactamase; bla; confers resistance to ampicillin, carbenicillin, and related antibiotics
   4749..4853    -  promoter       AmpR promoter: bla
   4880..5308    +  rep_origin     f1 ori (sequence partly withheld): f1 bacteriophage origin of replication; arrow indicates direction of (+) strand synthesis
   5340..5407    -  CDS            lacZα (fragment): LacZα fragment of β-galactosidase; lacZ fragment
   5466..5514    +  polyA_signal   poly(A) signal: synthetic polyadenylation signal
   5528..5619    +  misc_feature   pause site: RNA polymerase II transcriptional pause signal from the human α2 globin gene
