[The description below was written by a language model from this plasmid's Addgene catalogue record and pLannotate feature annotations shown in this document.]
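Description:
pGL3-IRES-miR34a-P6 is a firefly luciferase reporter plasmid built on pGL3-Basic-IRES, a promoterless pGL3-Basic derivative in which an encephalomyocarditis virus (EMCV) internal ribosome entry site has been placed ahead of the luciferase gene. It is propagated in E. coli as a high-copy plasmid through its ColE1/pUC-type origin and selected with ampicillin via the bla gene and its native promoter. An f1 phage origin is also present. The short large T antigen, TcR and lacZα fragments picked up by the annotation appear to be backbone remnants rather than functional genes.

The insert is a 218 bp human genomic fragment, designated P6, from the MIR34A promoter region. It was cloned into an XhoI site that is retained on both sides, so orientation is not fixed by the cloning scheme and is not stated in the record. The fragment itself is not annotated in the feature table, but the unannotated stretch before the IRES is where it would be expected to lie. Upstream of this region sit a synthetic poly(A) signal and an RNA polymerase II pause site from the human α2-globin gene, which limit read-through transcription from the backbone and keep background signal low. Transcripts initiated from the inserted fragment run through the EMCV IRES into the luc+ coding sequence and end at the SV40 polyadenylation signal. The IRES allows luciferase translation independently of whatever 5′ leader the test fragment contributes.

The stated purpose is luciferase expression driven by miR-34a promoter fragment P6. The associated publication concerns transactivation of miR-34a by p53, and the name suggests P6 is one of a series of promoter fragments, though the record does not say which regulatory elements it contains.
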