Addgene plasmid #64790: pGL3-IRES-miR34a-P6
Purpose: Luciferase expression driven by miR-34a promoter P6
Depositing lab: Joshua Mendell. Depositing organization: Johns Hopkins University and School of Medicine. Publication: Transactivation of miR-34a by p53 broadly influences gene expression and promotes apoptosis. Chang TC, Wentzel EA, Kent OA, Ramachandran K, Mullendore M, Lee KH, Feldmann G, Yamakuchi M, Ferlito M, Lowenstein CJ, Arking DE, Beer MA, Maitra A, Mendell JT. Mol Cell. 2007 Jun 8;26(5):745-52. Epub 2007 May 31. 10.1016/j.molcel.2007.05.010 PubMed 17540599.
Backbone
  Vector backbone: pGL3-Basic-IRES
  Backbone manufacturer: Joshua Mendell
  Backbone size w/o insert (bp): 5408
  Total vector size (bp): 5626
  Vector type: Luciferase
Growth in bacteria
  Bacterial resistance: Ampicillin, 100 μg/mL
  Growth temperature: 37°C
  Growth strain: DH5alpha
  Copy number: High Copy
Gene/Insert
  Gene/Insert name: miR-34a promoter P6
  Species: H. sapiens (human)
  Insert size (bp): 218
  Entrez Gene: MIR34A (a.k.a. MIRN34A, miRNA34A, mir-34, mir-34a)
  Cloning method: Restriction Enzyme; 5′ cloning site XhoI (not destroyed); 3′ cloning site XhoI (not destroyed)
  Sequencing primers: 5′ RVprimer3; 3′ GLprimer2
Terms and licenses: Academic/Nonprofit Terms; Industry Terms: Not Available to Industry
How to cite: pGL3-IRES-miR34a-P6 was a gift from Joshua Mendell (Addgene plasmid # 64790 ; http://n2t.net/addgene:64790 ; RRID:Addgene_64790)
