>Addgene plasmid #64790 | pGL3-IRES-miR34a-P6 | addgene partial sequence | sequence record 117412 | RVprimer3 5'-CTAGCAAAATAGGCTGTCCC-3'
TCGATAGGTACCGAGCTCTTACGCGTGCTAGCCCGGGCTCGAGCCCCGTCCCAGCATGCACCCAGGTAAA
CGCTTGTGTTTCTCAGTCCGTGCGAAAGTTTGCAAAGAAGGAGGCGGGAACTAGACCAACAACTTTAATA
ATCATAGTCATAATAATGAAAACCCTGTTCAATTGTGTAGCCTCCGTAAGGGGAAGAATTTCCAAGAAGC
AACAAAATGTTCTTTGATTTCATAATCTCTGGGGAGAAAGGATTCCTCGAGATCTGACCCCATGCATCGA
ATTCCGCCCCCCCCCCCTAACGTTACT
