>Addgene plasmid #64790 | pGL3-IRES-miR34a-P6 | addgene partial sequence | sequence record 117413 | IRES-F 5'-TGGCTCTCCTCAAGCGTATT-3'
TCCCCATTGTATGGGATCTGATCTGGGGCCTCGGTGCACATGCTTTACATGTGTTTAGTCGAGGTTAAAA
AAACGTCTAGGCCCCCCGAACCACGGGGACGTGGTTTTCCTTTGAAAAACACGATGATAAGATCTGCGAT
CTAAGTAAGCTTGGCATTCCGGTACTGTTGGTAAAGCCACCATGGAAGACGCCAAAAACATAAAGAAAGG
CCCGGCGCCATTCTATCCGCTGGAAGATGGAACCGCTGGAGAGCAACTGCATAAGGCTATGAAGAGATAC
GCCCTGGTTCCTGGAACAATTGCTTTTACAGATGCACATATCGAGGTGGACATCACTTACGCTGAGTACT
TCGAAATGTCCGTTCGGTTGGCAGAAGCTATGAAACGATATGGGCTGAATACAAATCACAGAATCGTCGT
ATGCAGTGAAAACTCTCTTCAATTCTTTATGCCGGTGTTGGGCGCGTTATTTATCGGAGTTGCAGTTGCG
CCCGCGAACGACATTTATAATGAACGTGAATTGCTCAACAGTATGGGCATTTCGCAGCCTACCGTGGTGT
TCGTTTCCAAAAAGGGGTTGCAAAAAATTTTGAACGTGCAAAAAAAGCTCCCAATCATCCAAAAAATTAT
TATCATGGATTCTAAAACGGATTACCAGGGATTTCAGTCGATGTACACGTTCGTCACATCTCATCTACCT
CCCGGTTTTAATGAATACGATTTTGTGCCAGAGTCCTTCGATAGGGACAAGACAATTGCACTGATCATGA
ACTCCTCTGGATCTACTGGTCTGCCTAAAGGTGTCGCTCTGCCTCATAGAACTGCCTGCGTGAGATTCTC
GCATGCCAGAGATCCTATTTTTGGCAATCAAATCATTCCGGATACTGCGATTTTAAGTGTTGTTCCATTC
CATCACG
